Addgene plasmid #190834: pSilencer2.1-U6-3JB1F+4
Purpose: For mammalian expression of 3JB1F+4, a dual-specificity aptamer that binds OGT and GFP. Expression is driven by a U6 promoter. This dual-specificity aptamer adopts a folded linker.
Depositing lab: Gerald Hart. Depositing organization: University of Georgia. Publication: Dual-specificity RNA aptamers enable manipulation of target-specific O-GlcNAcylation and unveil functions of O-GlcNAc on beta-catenin. Zhu Y, Hart GW. Cell. 2022 Dec 30:S0092-8674(22)01529-X. doi: 10.1016/j.cell.2022.12.016. PubMed 36626902.
Backbone
  Vector backbone: pSilencer2.1-U6 hygro
  Total vector size (bp): 5141
  Vector type: Mammalian Expression, Synthetic Biology, Affinity Reagent/ Antibody
  Selectable markers: Hygromycin
Growth in bacteria
  Bacterial resistance: Ampicillin, 100 μg/mL
  Growth temperature: 37°C
  Growth strain: DH5alpha
  Copy number: High Copy
Gene/Insert
  Gene/Insert name: 3JB1F_T1+4bp (A Dual-Specificity aptamer targeting OGT and GFP)
  Species: Synthetic
  Insert size (bp): 303
  Promoter: U6
  Cloning method: Gibson Cloning
  Sequencing primers: 5′ T7, LKO.1 5'; 3′ 2.0Rev
Terms and licenses: Academic/Nonprofit Terms; Industry Terms
Depositor comments: Sequence of the AP3 portion is from the article below: Shui, B., Ozer, A., Zipfel, W., Sahu, N., Singh, A., Lis, J.T., Shi, H., and Kotlikoff, M.I. (2012). RNA aptamers that functionally interact with green fluorescent protein and its derivatives. Nucleic Acids Res 40, e39. 10.1093/nar/gkr1264.
How to cite: pSilencer2.1-U6-3JB1F+4 was a gift from Gerald Hart (Addgene plasmid # 190834 ; http://n2t.net/addgene:190834 ; RRID:Addgene_190834)
