[The description below was written by a language model from this plasmid's Addgene catalogue record and pLannotate feature annotations shown in this document.]
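Description:
pSilencer2.1-U6-3JB1F+4 is a 5,141 bp mammalian expression plasmid built on the pSilencer2.1-U6 hygro backbone, a vector designed for RNA polymerase III-driven production of small RNAs in cultured mammalian cells. It is maintained in E. coli as a high-copy plasmid through a ColE1/pUC-type origin and selected with ampicillin via the β-lactamase gene. For selection of transfected mammalian cells it carries a hygromycin resistance cassette in which the SV40 enhancer/early promoter drives the hygromycin phosphotransferase coding sequence, followed by an SV40 polyadenylation signal. The annotation also picks up assorted cloning-vector remnants (lac promoter and operator elements, fragments of lacZα, lacI, ble, bom and rop, and SP6 and T7 phage promoters upstream of the expression cassette) that play no stated role in the construct's function.

The payload is a 303 bp synthetic insert, 3JB1F_T1+4bp, introduced by Gibson cloning downstream of the human U6 snRNA promoter. The insert itself is not annotated in the feature table, but an unannotated gap lies between the U6 promoter and the lacZα fragment, consistent with its position there. It encodes a dual-specificity RNA aptamer that joins an O-GlcNAc transferase (OGT)-binding module to a GFP-binding module through a linker that adopts a folded structure; the depositor notes that the GFP-binding AP3 portion derives from previously published GFP aptamers. By binding both proteins, such an RNA can bring OGT to a GFP-tagged protein, and the associated publication describes using these aptamers to manipulate O-GlcNAcylation in a target-specific manner, with β-catenin as a studied target.
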