Features (pLannotate 1.2.2; 20 found; start..end, strand, type, name):
     96..186     +  promoter       AmpR promoter (fragment): bla
    187..480     +  promoter       SV40 promoter (fragment): SV40 enhancer and early promoter
    529..1554    +  CDS            HygR: aminoglycoside phosphotransferase from E. coli; aph(4)-Ia; confers resistance to hygromycin
   1564..1689    +  CDS            ble (fragment): BLE_KLEPN - Experimental evidence at protein level: Swiss-Prot protein existence level 1. Binding protein with a strong affinity to the bleomycin family of antibiotics. Binds to CL990; an antimitotic-antibiotic compound. From Klebsiella pneumoniae.
   1684..1805    +  polyA_signal   SV40 poly(A) signal: SV40 polyadenylation signal
   1878..1894    -  protein_bind   lac operator: The lac repressor binds to the lac operator to inhibit transcription in E. coli. This inhibition can be relieved by adding lactose or isopropyl-β-D-thiogalactopyranoside (IPTG). lac repressor encoded by lacI
   1902..1926    -  promoter       lac promoter (fragment): promoter for the E. coli lac operon
   1936..1955    +  promoter       AmpR promoter (fragment): bla
   1956..2816    +  CDS            AmpR: β-lactamase; bla; confers resistance to ampicillin, carbenicillin, and related antibiotics
   2987..3575    +  rep_origin     ori: high-copy-number ColE1/pMB1/pBR322/pUC origin of replication
   3758..3850    +  CDS            lacI (fragment): lac repressor; lacI; The lac repressor binds to the lac operator to inhibit transcription in E. coli. This inhibition can be relieved by adding lactose or isopropyl-β-D-thiogalactopyranoside (IPTG).
   3863..3884    +  protein_bind   CAP binding site: CAP binding activates transcription in the presence of cAMP. E. coli catabolite activator protein
   3899..3929    +  promoter       lac promoter: promoter for the E. coli lac operon
   3937..3953    +  protein_bind   lac operator: The lac repressor binds to the lac operator to inhibit transcription in E. coli. This inhibition can be relieved by adding lactose or isopropyl-β-D-thiogalactopyranoside (IPTG). lac repressor encoded by lacI
   3997..4015    +  promoter       SP6 promoter: promoter for bacteriophage SP6 RNA polymerase
   4027..4045    +  promoter       T7 promoter: promoter for bacteriophage T7 RNA polymerase
   4176..4416    +  promoter       U6 promoter: RNA polymerase III promoter for human U6 snRNA
   4746..4900    +  CDS            lacZα (fragment): LacZα fragment of β-galactosidase; lacZ fragment
   4906..5005    -  misc_feature   bom (fragment): basis of mobility region from pBR322
   5107..1       -  CDS            rop (fragment) (across the origin): Rop protein, which maintains plasmids at low copy number; rop
>Addgene plasmid #190834 | pSilencer2.1-U6-3JB1F+4 | addgene full sequence | sequence record 379203 | Addgene NGS Result
GACGAAAGGGCCTCGTGATACGCCTATTTTTATAGGTTAATGTCATGATAATAATGGTTTCTTAGACGTC
AGGTGGCACTTTTCGGGGAAATGTGCGCGGAACCCCTATTTGTTTATTTTTCTAAATACATTCAAATATG
TATCCGCTCATGAGACAATAACCCTGATAAATGCTTCAATAATATTCCAGCAGGCAGAAGTATGCAAAGC
ATGCATCTCAATTAGTTAGCAACCAGGTGTGGAAAGTCCCCAGGCTCCCCAGCAGGCAGAAGTATGCAAA
GCATGCATCTCAATTAGTCAGCAACCATAGTCCCGCCCCTAACTCCGCCCATCCCGCCCCTAACTCCGCC
CAGTTCCGCCCATTCTCCGCCCCATGGCTGACTAATTTTTTTTATTTATGCAGAGGCCGAGGCCGCCTCT
GCCTCTGAGCTATTCCAGAAGTAGTGGGGAGGCTTTTTTGGAGGCCTAGGCTTTTGCAAAAAGCTCCCGG
GAGCTTGTATATCCATTTTCGGATCTGATCAGCACGTGATGAAAAAGCCTGAACTCACCGCGACGTCTGT
CGAGAAGTTTCTGATCGAAAAGTTCGACAGCGTCTCCGACCTGATGCAGCTCTCGGAGGGCGAAGAATCT
CGTGCTTTCAGCTTCGATGTAGGAGGGCGTGGATATGTCCTGCGGGTAAATAGCTGCGCCGATGGTTTCT
ACAAAGATCGTTATGTTTATCGGCACTTTGCATCGGCCGCGCTCCCGATTCCGGAAGTGCTTGACATTGG
GGAATTCAGCGAGAGCCTGACCTATTGCATCTCCCGCCGTGCACAGGGTGTCACGTTGCAAGACCTGCCT
GAAACCGAACTGCCCGCTGTTCTGCAGCCGGTCGCGGAGGCCATGGATGCGATCGCTGCGGCCGATCTTA
GCCAGACGAGCGGGTTCGGCCCATTCGGACCGCAAGGAATCGGTCAATACACTACATGGCGTGATTTCAT
ATGCGCGATTGCTGATCCCCATGTGTATCACTGGCAAACTGTGATGGACGACACCGTCAGTGCGTCCGTC
GCGCAGGCTCTCGATGAGCTGATGCTTTGGGCCGAGGACTGCCCCGAAGTCCGGCACCTCGTGCACGCGG
ATTTCGGCTCCAACAATGTCCTGACGGACAATGGCCGCATAACAGCGGTCATTGACTGGAGCGAGGCGAT
GTTCGGGGATTCCCAATACGAGGTCGCCAACATCTTCTTCTGGAGGCCGTGGTTGGCTTGTATGGAGCAG
CAGACGCGCTACTTCGAGCGGAGGCATCCGGAGCTTGCAGGATCGCCGCGGCTCCGGGCGTATATGCTCC
GCATTGGTCTTGACCAACTCTATCAGAGCTTGGTTGACGGCAATTTCGATGATGCAGCTTGGGCGCAGGG
TCGATGCGACGCAATCGTCCGATCCGGAGCCGGGACTGTCGGGCGTACACAAATCGCCCGCAGAAGCGCG
GCCGTCTGGACCGATGGCTGTGTAGAAGTACTCGCCGATAGTGGAAACCGACGCCCCAGCACTCGTCCGA
GGGCAAAGGAATAGCACGTGCTACGAGATTTCGATTCCACCGCCGCCTTCTATGAAAGGTTGGGCTTCGG
AATCGTTTTCCGGGACGCCGGCTGGATGATCCTCCAGCGCGGGGATCTCATGCTGGAGTTCTTCGCCCAC
CCCAACTTGTTTATTGCAGCTTATAATGGTTACAAATAAAGCAATAGCATCACAAATTTCACAAATAAAG
CATTTTTTTCACTGCATTCTAGTTGTGGTTTGTCCAAACTCATCAATGTATCTTATCATGTCTGTATACC
GTCGACCTCTAGCTAGAGCTTGGCGTAATCATGGTCATAGCTGTTTCCTGTGTGAAATTGTTATCCGCTC
ACAATTCCACACAACATACGAGCCGGAAGCATAAAGGTAAGCCTGAATATTGAAAAAGGAAGAGTATGAG
TATTCAACATTTCCGTGTCGCCCTTATTCCCTTTTTTGCGGCATTTTGCCTTCCTGTTTTTGCTCACCCA
GAAACGCTGGTGAAAGTAAAAGATGCTGAAGATCAGTTGGGTGCACGAGTGGGTTACATCGAACTGGATC
TCAACAGCGGTAAGATCCTTGAGAGTTTTCGCCCCGAAGAACGTTTTCCAATGATGAGCACTTTTAAAGT
TCTGCTATGTGGCGCGGTATTATCCCGTATTGACGCCGGGCAAGAGCAACTCGGTCGCCGCATACACTAT
TCTCAGAATGACTTGGTTGAGTACTCACCAGTCACAGAAAAGCATCTTACGGATGGCATGACAGTAAGAG
AATTATGCAGTGCTGCCATAACCATGAGTGATAACACTGCGGCCAACTTACTTCTGACAACGATCGGAGG
ACCGAAGGAGCTAACCGCTTTTTTGCACAACATGGGGGATCATGTAACTCGCCTTGATCGTTGGGAACCG
GAGCTGAATGAAGCCATACCAAACGACGAGCGTGACACCACGATGCCTGTAGCAATGGCAACAACGTTGC
GCAAACTATTAACTGGCGAACTACTTACTCTAGCTTCCCGGCAACAATTAATAGACTGGATGGAGGCGGA
TAAAGTTGCAGGACCACTTCTGCGCTCGGCCCTTCCGGCTGGCTGGTTTATTGCTGATAAATCTGGAGCC
GGTGAGCGTGGGTCTCGCGGTATCATTGCAGCACTGGGGCCAGATGGTAAGCCCTCCCGTATCGTAGTTA
TCTACACGACGGGGAGTCAGGCAACTATGGATGAACGAAATAGACAGATCGCTGAGATAGGTGCCTCACT
GATTAAGCATTGGTAACTGTCAGACCAAGTTTACTCATATATACTTTAGATTGATTTAAAACTTCATTTT
TAATTTAAAAGGATCTAGGTGAAGATCCTTTTTGATAATCTCATGACCAAAATCCCTTAACGTGAGTTTT
CGTTCCACTGAGCGTCAGACCCCGTAGAAAAGATCAAAGGATCTTCTTGAGATCCTTTTTTTCTGCGCGT
AATCTGCTGCTTGCAAACAAAAAAACCACCGCTACCAGCGGTGGTTTTTTTGCCGGATCAAGAGCTACCA
ACTCTTTTTCCGAAGGTAACTGGCTTCAGCAGAGCGCAGATACCAAATACTGTTCTTCTAGTGTAGCCGT
AGTTAGGCCACCACTTCAAGAACTCTGTAGCACCGCCTACATACCTCGCTCTGCTAATCCTGTTACCAGT
GGCTGCTGCCAGTGGCGATAAGTCGTGTCTTACCGGGTTGGACTCAAGACGATAGTTACCGGATAAGGCG
CAGCGGTCGGGCTGAACGGGGGGTTCGTGCACACAGCCCAGCTTGGAGCGAACGACCTACACCGAACTGA
GATACCTACAGCGTGAGCTATGAGAAAGCGCCACGCTTCCCGAAGGGAGAAAGGCGGACAGGTATCCGGT
AAGCGGCAGGGTCGGAACAGGAGAGCGCACGAGGGAGCTTCCAGGGGGAAACGCCTGGTATCTTTATAGT
CCTGTCGGGTTTCGCCACCTCTGACTTGAGCGTCGATTTTTGTGATGCTCGTCAGGGGGGCGGAGCCTAT
GGAAAAACGCCAGCAACGCGGCCTTTTTACGGTTCCTGGCCTTTTGCTGGCCTTTTGCTCACATGTTCTT
TCCTGCGTTATCCCCTGATTCTGTGGATAACCGTATTACCGCCTTTGAGTGAGCTGATACCGCTCGCCGC
AGCCGAACGACCGAGCGCAGCGAGTCAGTGAGCGAGGAAGCGGAAGAGCGCCCAATACGCAAACCGCCTC
TCCCCGCGCGTTGGCCGATTCATTAATGCAGCTGGCACGACAGGTTTCCCGACTGGAAAGCGGGCAGTGA
GCGCAACGCAATTAATGTGAGTTAGCTCACTCATTAGGCACCCCAGGCTTTACACTTTATGCTTCCGGCT
CGTATGTTGTGTGGAATTGTGAGCGGATAACAATTTCACACAGGAAACAGCTATGACATGATTACGAATT
GCAACGATTTAGGTGACACTATAGAAGAGAAGGAATTAATACGACTCACTATAGGGAGAGAGAGAGAATT
ACCCTCACTAAAGGGAGGAGAAGCATGAATTCCCCAGTGGAAAGACGCGCAGGCAAAACGCACCACGTGA
CGGAGCGTGACCGCGCGCCGAGCGCGCGCCAAGGTCGGGCAGGAAGAGGGCCTATTTCCCATGATTCCTT
CATATTTGCATATACGATACAAGGCTGTTAGAGAGATAATTAGAATTAATTTGACTGTAAACACAAAGAT
ATTAGTACAAAATACGTGACGTAGAAAGTAATAATTTCTTGGGTAGTTTGCAGTTTTAAAATTATGTTTT
AAAATGGACTATCATATGCTTACCGTAACTTGAAAGTATTTCGATTTCTTGGGTTTATATATCTTGTGGA
AAGGACGCGGGATCCGGCATCAATATGGTGACCTCCCGGGCTAGCCCGAGGAGAGAATCACTTACGGATC
CTCGTTAAGTGGCTCTCAGTCGCCCGTAACTCCGATGCCGATGCAGCGGCGACAACTGCACCCAAGGCTC
GGATCCTCGGGCTAGAGCGGGGGACCACCAGGTTGCCTAAGGGGGGTGAACCGGCCCAGGTCGGAAGCTT
CTGGACTGCGATGGGAGCACGAAACGTCGTGGCGCAATTGGGTGGGGAAAGTCCTTAAAAGAGGGCCACC
ACAGAAGCTAACGGAGCAGGTCAAAACTCCCGTGCTGTTTTTTGGAAAAGCTTGGCACTGGCCGTCGTTT
TACAACGTCGTGACTGGGAAAACCCTGGCGTTACCCAACTTAATCGCCTTGCAGCACATCCCCCTTTCGC
CAGCTGGCGTAATAGCGAAGAGGCCCGCACCGATCGCCCTTCCCAACAGTTGCGCAGCCTGAATGGCGAA
TGGCGCCTGATGCGGTATTTTCTCCTTACGCATCTGTGCGGTATTTCACACCGCATATGGTGCACTCTCA
GTACAATCTGCTCTGATGCCGCATAGTTAAGCCAGCCCCGACACCCGCCAACACCCGCTGACGCGCCCTG
ACGGGCTTGTCTGCTCCCGGCATCCGCTTACAGACAAGCTGTGACCGTCTCCGGGAGCTGCATGTGTCAG
AGGTTTTCACCGTCATCACCGAAACGCGCGA
